>Addgene plasmid #182577 | LifeAct-GFP-cytoB5RR | addgene full sequence | sequence record 358678 | Addgene NGS Result
ATATATGGAGTTCCGCGTTACATAACTTACGGTAAATGGCCCGCCTGGCTGACCGCCCAACGACCCCCGC
CCATTGACGTCAATAATGACGTATGTTCCCATAGTAACGCCAATAGGGACTTTCCATTGACGTCAATGGG
TGGAGTATTTACGGTAAACTGCCCACTTGGCAGTACATCAAGTGTATCATATGCCAAGTACGCCCCCTAT
TGACGTCAATGACGGTAAATGGCCCGCCTGGCATTATGCCCAGTACATGACCTTATGGGACTTTCCTACT
TGGCAGTACATCTACGTATTAGTCATCGCTATTACCATGGTGATGCGGTTTTGGCAGTACATCAATGGGC
GTGGATAGCGGTTTGACTCACGGGGATTTCCAAGTCTCCACCCCATTGACGTCAATGGGAGTTTGTTTTG
GCACCAAAATCAACGGGACTTTCCAAAATGTCGTAACAACTCCGCCCCATTGACGCAAATGGGCGGTAGG
CGTGTACGGTGGGAGGTCTATATAAGCAGAGCTGGTTTAGTGAACCGTCAGATCCGCTAGCGCTACCGGA
CTCAGATCTCGAGCTCAAGCTTCGAATTCATGGGTGTCGCAGATTTGATCAAGAAATTCGAAAGCATCTC
AAAGGAAGAAGGGGATCCACCGGTCGCCACCATGGTGAGCAAGGGCGAGGAGCTGTTCACCGGGGTGGTG
CCCATCCTGGTCGAGCTGGACGGCGACGTAAACGGCCACAAGTTCAGCGTGTCCGGCGAGGGCGAGGGCG
ATGCCACCTACGGCAAGCTGACCCTGAAGTTCATCTGCACCACCGGCAAGCTGCCCGTGCCCTGGCCCAC
CCTCGTGACCACCCTGACCTACGGCGTGCAGTGCTTCAGCCGCTACCCCGACCACATGAAGCAGCACGAC
TTCTTCAAGTCCGCCATGCCCGAAGGCTACGTCCAGGAGCGCACCATCTTCTTCAAGGACGACGGCAACT
ACAAGACCCGCGCCGAGGTGAAGTTCGAGGGCGACACCCTGGTGAACCGCATCGAGCTGAAGGGCATCGA
CTTCAAGGAGGACGGCAACATCCTGGGGCACAAGCTGGAGTACAACTACAACAGCCACAACGTCTATATC
ATGGCCGACAAGCAGAAGAACGGCATCAAGGTGAACTTCAAGATCCGCCACAACATCGAGGACGGCAGCG
TGCAGCTCGCCGACCACTACCAGCAGAACACCCCCATCGGCGACGGCCCCGTGCTGCTGCCCGACAACCA
CTACCTGAGCACCCAGTCCGCCCTGAGCAAAGACCCCAACGAGAAGCGCGATCACATGGTCCTGCTGGAG
TTCGTGACCGCCGCCGGGATCACTCTCGGCATGGACGAGCTGTACAAGGGTGGATCTGGAGGTGGCGGAT
CCTTCGAGCCGTCCGAAACTCTGATCACTACCGTTGAATCGAACTCGAGTTGGTGGACTAACTGGGTTAT
CCCTGCGATCTCTGCTCTGGTTGTAGCGCTGATGTACCGGCGTTAATAAGCGGCCGCGACTCTAGATCAT
AATCAGCCATACCACATTTGTAGAGGTTTTACTTGCTTTAAAAAACCTCCCACACCTCCCCCTGAACCTG
AAACATAAAATGAATGCAATTGTTGTTGTTAACTTGTTTATTGCAGCTTATAATGGTTACAAATAAAGCA
ATAGCATCACAAATTTCACAAATAAAGCATTTTTTTCACTGCATTCTAGTTGTGGTTTGTCCAAACTCAT
CAATGTATCTTAAGGCGTAAATTGTAAGCGTTAATATTTTGTTAAAATTCGCGTTAAATTTTTGTTAAAT
CAGCTCATTTTTTAACCAATAGGCCGAAATCGGCAAAATCCCTTATAAATCAAAAGAATAGACCGAGATA
GGGT
[37 nt withheld, positions 1895-1931]
AAAGAACGTGGACTCCAACGTCAAAGG
[49 nt withheld, positions 1959-2007]
T
[91 nt withheld, positions 2009-2099]
G
[124 nt withheld, positions 2101-2224]
CAGGTGGCACTTTTCGGGGAAATGTGCGCGGAACCCCTATTTGTTTATTTTTCTAAATACATTCAAATAT
GTATCCGCTCATGAGACAATAACCCTGATAAATGCTTCAATAATATTGAAAAAGGAAGAGTCCTGAGGCG
GAAAGAACCAGCTGTGGAATGTGTGTCAGTTAGGGTGTGGAAAGTCCCCAGGCTCCCCAGCAGGCAGAAG
TATGCAAAGCATGCATCTCAATTAGTCAGCAACCAGGTGTGGAAAGTCCCCAGGCTCCCCAGCAGGCAGA
AGTATGCAAAGCATGCATCTCAATTAGTCAGCAACCATAGTCCCGCCCCTAACTCCGCCCATCCCGCCCC
TAACTCCGCCCAGTTCCGCCCATTCTCCGCCCCATGGCTGACTAATTTTTTTTATTTATGCAGAGGCCGA
GGCCGCCTCGGCCTCTGAGCTATTCCAGAAGTAGTGAGGAGGCTTTTTTGGAGGCCTAGGCTTTTGCAAA
GATCGATCAAGAGACAGGATGAGGATCGTTTCGCATGATTGAACAAGATGGATTGCACGCAGGTTCTCCG
GCCGCTTGGGTGGAGAGGCTATTCGGCTATGACTGGGCACAACAGACAATCGGCTGCTCTGATGCCGCCG
TGTTCCGGCTGTCAGCGCAGGGGCGCCCGGTTCTTTTTGTCAAGACCGACCTGTCCGGTGCCCTGAATGA
ACTGCAAGACGAGGCAGCGCGGCTATCGTGGCTGGCCACGACGGGCGTTCCTTGCGCAGCTGTGCTCGAC
GTTGTCACTGAAGCGGGAAGGGACTGGCTGCTATTGGGCGAAGTGCCGGGGCAGGATCTCCTGTCATCTC
ACCTTGCTCCTGCCGAGAAAGTATCCATCATGGCTGATGCAATGCGGCGGCTGCATACGCTTGATCCGGC
TACCTGCCCATTCGACCACCAAGCGAAACATCGCATCGAGCGAGCACGTACTCGGATGGAAGCCGGTCTT
GTCGATCAGGATGATCTGGACGAAGAGCATCAGGGGCTCGCGCCAGCCGAACTGTTCGCCAGGCTCAAGG
CGAGCATGCCCGACGGCGAGGATCTCGTCGTGACCCATGGCGATGCCTGCTTGCCGAATATCATGGTGGA
AAATGGCCGCTTTTCTGGATTCATCGACTGTGGCCGGCTGGGTGTGGCGGACCGCTATCAGGACATAGCG
TTGGCTACCCGTGATATTGCTGAAGAGCTTGGCGGCGAATGGGCTGACCGCTTCCTCGTGCTTTACGGTA
TCGCCGCTCCCGATTCGCAGCGCATCGCCTTCTATCGCCTTCTTGACGAGTTCTTCTGAGCGGGACTCTG
GGGTTCGAAATGACCGACCAAGCGACGCCCAACCTGCCATCACGAGATTTCGATTCCACCGCCGCCTTCT
ATGAAAGGTTGGGCTTCGGAATCGTTTTCCGGGACGCCGGCTGGATGATCCTCCAGCGCGGGGATCTCAT
GCTGGAGTTCTTCGCCCACCCTAGGGGGAGGCTAACTGAAACACGGAAGGAGACAATACCGGAAGGAACC
CGCGCTATGACGGCAATAAAAAGACAGAATAAAACGCACGGTGTTGGGTCGTTTGTTCATAAACGCGGGG
TTCGGTCCCAGGGCTGGCACTCTGTCGATACCCCACCGAGACCCCATTGGGGCCAATACGCCCGCGTTTC
TTCCTTTTCCCCACCCCACCCCCCAAGTTCGGGTGAAGGCCCAGGGCTCGCAGCCAACGTCGGGGCGGCA
GGCCCTGCCATAGCCTCAGGTTACTCATATATACTTTAGATTGATTTAAAACTTCATTTTTAATTTAAAA
GGATCTAGGTGAAGATCCTTTTTGATAATCTCATGACCAAAATCCCTTAACGTGAGTTTTCGTTCCACTG
AGCGTCAGACCCCGTAGAAAAGATCAAAGGATCTTCTTGAGATCCTTTTTTTCTGCGCGTAATCTGCTGC
TTGCAAACAAAAAAACCACCGCTACCAGCGGTGGTTTGTTTGCCGGATCAAGAGCTACCAACTCTTTTTC
CGAAGGTAACTGGCTTCAGCAGAGCGCAGATACCAAATACTGTTCTTCTAGTGTAGCCGTAGTTAGGCCA
CCACTTCAAGAACTCTGTAGCACCGCCTACATACCTCGCTCTGCTAATCCTGTTACCAGTGGCTGCTGCC
AGTGGCGATAAGTCGTGTCTTACCGGGTTGGACTCAAGACGATAGTTACCGGATAAGGCGCAGCGGTCGG
GCTGAACGGGGGGTTCGTGCACACAGCCCAGCTTGGAGCGAACGACCTACACCGAACTGAGATACCTACA
GCGTGAGCTATGAGAAAGCGCCACGCTTCCCGAAGGGAGAAAGGCGGACAGGTATCCGGTAAGCGGCAGG
GTCGGAACAGGAGAGCGCACGAGGGAGCTTCCAGGGGGAAACGCCTGGTATCTTTATAGTCCTGTCGGGT
TTCGCCACCTCTGACTTGAGCGTCGATTTTTGTGATGCTCGTCAGGGGGGCGGAGCCTATGGAAAAACGC
CAGCAACGCGGCCTTTTTACGGTTCCTGGCCTTTTGCTGGCCTTTTGCTCACATGTTCTTTCCTGCGTTA
TCCCCTGATTCTGTGGATAACCGTATTACCGCCATGCATTAGTTATTAATAGTAATCAATTACGGGGTCA
TTAGTTCATAGCCC
Features (pLannotate 1.2.2; 17 found; start..end, strand, type, name):
     16..319     +  enhancer       CMV enhancer: human cytomegalovirus immediate early enhancer
    320..523     +  promoter       CMV promoter: human cytomegalovirus (CMV) immediate early promoter
    546..589     +  misc_feature   MCS (fragment): multiple cloning site
    590..640     +  CDS            Lifeact: peptide that binds filamentous actin (Riedl et al., 2008) first 17 amino acids of budding yeast Abp140
    662..1378    +  CDS            EGFP: EGFP is a basic (constitutively fluorescent) green fluorescent protein published in 1996, derived from Aequorea victoria. It is reported to be a rapidly-maturing weak dimer with moderate acid sensitivity.
   1409..1510    +  CDS            Cyb5a (fragment): CYB5_RAT - Also known as Cyb5. Experimental evidence at protein level: Swiss-Prot protein existence level 1. Cytochrome b5 is a membrane-bound hemoprotein functioning as an electron carrier for several membrane-bound oxygenases. It is also involved in several steps of the sterol biosynthesis pathway, particularly in the C-6 double bond introduction during the C-6 desaturation. From Rattus norvegicus (Rat).
   1535..1618    +  CDS            large T antigen (fragment): large T antigen from SV40 (simian virus 40)
   1641..1762    +  polyA_signal   SV40 poly(A) signal: SV40 polyadenylation signal
   1796..2224    -  rep_origin     f1 ori (sequence partly withheld): f1 bacteriophage origin of replication; arrow indicates direction of (+) strand synthesis
   2251..2355    +  promoter       AmpR promoter: bla
   2357..2714    +  promoter       SV40 promoter: SV40 enhancer and early promoter
   2749..3543    +  CDS            NeoR/KanR: aminoglycoside phosphotransferase from Tn5; aph(3')-II (or nptII); confers resistance to neomycin, kanamycin, and G418 (Geneticin®)
   3564..3716    +  CDS            ble (fragment): BLE_KLEPN - Experimental evidence at protein level: Swiss-Prot protein existence level 1. Binding protein with a strong affinity to the bleomycin family of antibiotics. Binds to CL990; an antimitotic-antibiotic compound. From Klebsiella pneumoniae.
   3775..3822    +  polyA_signal   HSV TK poly(A) signal: herpes simplex virus thymidine kinase polyadenylation signal (Cole and Stacy, 1985)
   3913..3929    -  polyA_signal   bGH poly(A) signal (fragment): bovine growth hormone polyadenylation signal
   4151..4739    +  rep_origin     ori: high-copy-number ColE1/pMB1/pBR322/pUC origin of replication
   4854..4898    +  enhancer       CMV enhancer (fragment): human cytomegalovirus immediate early enhancer
