[The description below was written by a language model from this plasmid's Addgene catalogue record and pLannotate feature annotations shown in this document.]
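Description:
LifeAct-GFP-cytoB5RR is a mammalian expression plasmid of about 4.9 kb built on a pEGFP backbone. It encodes a fluorescent F-actin probe that is anchored to the endoplasmic reticulum membrane. The plasmid is propagated in E. coli at high copy from a ColE1/pUC-type origin and also carries an f1 phage origin. Selection relies on a single NeoR/KanR (Tn5 aminoglycoside phosphotransferase) gene. A bacterial bla-type promoter drives it for kanamycin resistance in bacteria, and the SV40 enhancer/early promoter drives it for G418 selection in mammalian cells, with an HSV TK polyadenylation signal downstream. The short ble, bGH poly(A) and SV40 large T antigen matches in the feature table are only fragmentary hits to backbone sequence, not functional elements.

The expression cassette uses the human CMV immediate-early enhancer and promoter and ends with an SV40 polyadenylation signal. The annotated coding segments run in order, consistent with a single fusion protein. Lifeact, the 17-residue F-actin-binding peptide from budding yeast Abp140, sits at the N terminus. It is followed by EGFP and then a C-terminal fragment annotated as rat cytochrome b5 (Cyb5a). That fragment corresponds to the "cytoB5RR" tail-anchor sequence, which the record says targets the fusion to the ER; the record does not spell out what the "RR" designation means. A C-terminal tail anchor inserts into the membrane and leaves the rest of the protein facing the cytosol. The Lifeact-EGFP portion is therefore held at the ER surface, where it can report filamentous actin lying close to that organelle rather than labelling the whole actin cytoskeleton. The associated publication concerns imaging of sub-organellar actin dynamics, which fits use of this construct in live-cell fluorescence microscopy of ER-associated actin after transfection.
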