Addgene plasmid #182577: LifeAct-GFP-cytoB5RR
Purpose: Expresses LifeAct-GFP targeted to the ER via the CytB5RR tail anchor sequence
Depositing lab: Uri Manor. Depositing organization: Salk Institute for Biological Studies. Publication: Actin chromobody imaging reveals sub-organellar actin dynamics. Schiavon CR, Zhang T, Zhao B, Moore AS, Wales P, Andrade LR, Wu M, Sung TC, Dayn Y, Feng JW, Quintero OA, Shadel GS, Grosse R, Manor U. Nat Methods. 2020 Sep;17(9):917-921. doi: 10.1038/s41592-020-0926-5. Epub 2020 Aug 10. PubMed 32778832.
Backbone
  Vector backbone: pEGFP
  Vector type: Mammalian Expression
Growth in bacteria
  Bacterial resistance: Kanamycin, 50 μg/mL
  Growth temperature: 37°C
  Growth strain: DH5alpha
  Copy number: High Copy
Gene/Insert
  Gene/Insert name: LifeAct-GFP-cytoB5RR
  Tag / fusion protein: LifeAct (N terminal on insert); cytoB5RR (C terminal on insert)
Terms and licenses: Academic/Nonprofit Terms; Industry Terms: Not Available to Industry
How to cite: LifeAct-GFP-cytoB5RR was a gift from Uri Manor (Addgene plasmid # 182577 ; http://n2t.net/addgene:182577 ; RRID:Addgene_182577)
